>Addgene plasmid #58411 | pCMV-HA-mIFITM3-S38N | addgene partial sequence | sequence record 95889 | EBV-rev 5'-GTGGTTTGTCCAAACTCATC-3'
TGTCTGGATCCCCGCGGCCGCGGTACCTCGAGAGATCTCGGTCGACTTAAGTGTGAAGGTTTTGAGCGTT
AAGAACAATGATGATGACACTAACAATGGTGATAACAACCATCAGGATGCTGAGGACCAAGGTGCTGATG
TTCAGGCACTTAGCAGTGGAGGCGTAGGCCTGGGCTCCAGTCACATCACCCACCATCTTCCGATCCCTAG
ACTTCACGGAGTAGGCATAGGCTATGAAGCCCAGGCAGCAGAAGTTCATGAAGAGTGTATTGAACAGGGA
CCAGACCACATGGTCAGGCACCGACACCTCTCTGGGCATGTTGATCACAGTAGTTCTGACAGAAGCGTTT
CCGTGCGGTGCCCCCATCTCAGCCACCTCATATTCTTCCTTGATTCTTTCGTAGTTTGGGGGCTGTCCTC
CACTGGCAGCGGTGATGAAGGCTTGAGAAGTGTGGTTCATGGGAATTCGGGCCTCCATGGCCATAAGAGC
GTAATCTGGAACATCGTATGGGTACATGGTGGGCCCGCGGGTACAATTCCGCAGCTTTTAGAGCAGAAGT
AACACTTCCGTACAGGCCTAGAAGTAAAGGCAACATCCACTGAGGAGCAGTTCTTTGATTTGCACCACCA
CCGGATCCGGGACCTGAAATAAAAGACAAAAAGACTAAACTTACCAGTTAACTTTCTGGTTTTTCAGTTC
CTCTAGTACCGGATCCTCTAGAGTCCGGAGGCTGGATCGGTCCCGGTGTCTTCTATGGAGGTCAAAACAG
CGTGGATGGCGTCTCCAGGCGATCTGACGGTTCACTAAACGAGCTCTGCTTATATAGACCTCCCACCGTA
CACGCCTACCGCCCATTTGCGTCAATGGGG
