>Addgene plasmid #58411 | pCMV-HA-mIFITM3-S38N | addgene partial sequence | sequence record 95890 | pcDL-F 5'-GTTGCCTTTACTTCTAGGCCT-3'
ATTGTACCCGCGGGCCCACCATGTACCCATACGATGTTCCAGATTACGCTCTTATGGCCATGGAGGCCCG
AATTCCCATGAACCACACTTCTCAAGCCTTCATCACCGCTGCCAGTGGAGGACAGCCCCCAAACTACGAA
AGAATCAAGGAAGAATATGAGGTGGCTGAGATGGGGGCACCGCACGGAAACGCTTCTGTCAGAACTACTG
TGATCAACATGCCCAGAGAGGTGTCGGTGCCTGACCATGTGGTCTGGTCCCTGTTCAATACACTCTTCAT
GAACTTCTGCTGCCTGGGCTTCATAGCCTATGCCTACTCCGTGAAGTCTAGGGATCGGAAGATGGTGGGT
GATGTGACTGGAGCCCAGGCCTACGCCTCCACTGCTAAGTGCCTGAACATCAGCACCTTGGTCCTCAGCA
TCCTGATGGTTGTTATCACCATTGTTAGTGTCATCATCATTGTTCTTAACGCTCAAAACCTTCACACTTA
AGTCGACCGAGATCTCTCGAGGTACCGCGGCCGCGGGGATCCAGACATGATAAGATACATTGATGAGTTT
GGACAAACCACAACTAGAATGCAGTGAAAAAAATGCTTTATTTGTGAAATTTGTGATGCTATTGCTTTAT
TTGTAACCATTATAAGCTGCAATAAACAAGTTAACAACAACAATTGCATTCATTTTATGTTTCAGGTTCA
GGGGGAGGTGTGGGAGGTTTTT
