[The description below was written by a language model from this plasmid's Addgene catalogue record.]
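Description:
pCMV-HA-mIFITM3-S38N is a mammalian expression plasmid built on the commercial pCMV-HA backbone, with a total size of about 4.2 kb (roughly 3.8 kb of backbone plus a small insert). It is maintained in E. coli as a high-copy plasmid under ampicillin selection. The record lists no mammalian selection marker, and no feature table is provided, so elements such as the bacterial origin or the polyadenylation signal are not itemised here.

The payload is the mouse Ifitm3 coding sequence (interferon-induced transmembrane protein 3), cloned between EcoRI and SalI sites that both remain intact. Transcription is driven by the CMV immediate-early promoter, a strong constitutive promoter in most mammalian cell lines. The backbone supplies an HA epitope fused in frame to the N terminus of the protein, allowing detection or immunoprecipitation with anti-HA antibodies. The insert carries a serine-to-asparagine substitution at position 38, which according to the record adds a possible glycosylation site. An engineered asparagine of this kind is commonly used as a probe: N-linked glycosylation occurs only on segments exposed to the ER lumen, so whether the site is modified can report on the membrane orientation of that region, although the record does not spell out this intent.

The construct comes from work examining how S-palmitoylation and ubiquitination regulate IFITM3-mediated resistance to influenza virus. It is suited to expressing the tagged mutant in mammalian cells by transfection, for comparison with wild-type IFITM3 in studies of modification, localisation or antiviral activity.
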