Addgene plasmid #58411: pCMV-HA-mIFITM3-S38N
Purpose: Expresses murine IFITM3-S38N with an N-terminal HA tag in mammalian cells (adds a possible glycosylation site)
Depositing lab: Howard Hang & Jacob Yount. Depositing organization: Rockefeller University. Publication: S-palmitoylation and ubiquitination differentially regulate interferon-induced transmembrane protein 3 (IFITM3)-mediated resistance to influenza virus. Yount JS, Karssemeijer RA, Hang HC. J Biol Chem. 2012 Jun 1;287(23):19631-41. doi: 10.1074/jbc.M112.362095. Epub 2012 Apr 17. PubMed 22511783.
Backbone
  Vector backbone: pCMV-HA
  Backbone manufacturer: clontech
  Backbone size w/o insert (bp): 3800
  Total vector size (bp): 4211
  Vector type: Mammalian Expression
Growth in bacteria
  Bacterial resistance: Ampicillin, 100 μg/mL
  Growth temperature: 37°C
  Growth strain: DH5alpha
  Copy number: High Copy
Gene/Insert
  Gene/Insert name: IFITM3
  Species: M. musculus (mouse)
  Mutation: Serine 38 to Asparagine
  Entrez Gene: Ifitm3 (a.k.a. 1110004C05Rik, Cd225, Cdw217, DSPA2b, Fgls, IP15, mil-1)
  Promoter: CMV IE
  Tag / fusion protein: HA (N terminal on backbone)
  Cloning method: Restriction Enzyme; 5′ cloning site EcoRI (not destroyed); 3′ cloning site SalI (not destroyed)
  Sequencing primers: 5′ GATCCGGTACTAGAGGAACTGAAAAAC
Terms and licenses: Academic/Nonprofit Terms; Industry Terms: Not Available to Industry
How to cite: pCMV-HA-mIFITM3-S38N was a gift from Howard Hang & Jacob Yount (Addgene plasmid # 58411 ; http://n2t.net/addgene:58411 ; RRID:Addgene_58411)
